Addgene plasmid #152948: pGBW-m4133785
Purpose: Mammalian expression plasmid for SARS-CoV-2 ORF3a protein
Depositing lab: Ginkgo Bioworks & Benjie Chen. Depositing organization: Ginkgo Bioworks.
Backbone
  Vector backbone: pTwist_CMV_Hygro_6
  Backbone size w/o insert (bp): 6525
  Vector type: Mammalian Expression
  Selectable markers: Hygromycin
Growth in bacteria
  Bacterial resistance: Ampicillin, 100 μg/mL
  Growth temperature: 37°C
  Growth strain: DH5alpha
  Copy number: High Copy
Gene/Insert
  Gene/Insert name: SARS-CoV-2 ORF3a protein
  Species: Severe acute respiratory syndrome coronavirus 2
  Insert size (bp): 821
  Mutation: wt
  Entrez Gene: ORF3a (a.k.a. GU280_gp03)
  Promoter: CMV
  Tag / fusion protein: Cleavable TEV;TRX (C terminal on backbone)
  Cloning method: Unknown
Resource information
  A portion of this plasmid was derived from a plasmid made by: GinkgoBioworks
Depositor comments: NCBI reference sequence: YP_009724391.1
How to cite: pGBW-m4133785 was a gift from Ginkgo Bioworks & Benjie Chen (Addgene plasmid # 152948 ; http://n2t.net/addgene:152948 ; RRID:Addgene_152948)
