[The description below was written by a language model from this plasmid's Addgene catalogue record and pLannotate feature annotations shown in this document.]
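Description:
pGBW-m4133785 is a mammalian expression plasmid built on the pTwist_CMV_Hygro_6 backbone for producing the wild-type ORF3a protein of SARS-CoV-2. It is propagated in E. coli as a high-copy plasmid through a ColE1/pUC-type origin and selected with ampicillin via a full-length β-lactamase gene. A short additional β-lactamase fragment is also annotated and is probably a backbone remnant. For selection in mammalian cells, a separate cassette places a hygromycin B phosphotransferase gene under the human ubiquitin C promoter, followed by a synthetic polyadenylation signal.

The expression unit is driven by the CMV immediate-early enhancer and promoter elements; the annotation detects the enhancer plus a truncated CMV promoter form and a small fragment. The circular map places them directly upstream of the ORF3a coding sequence at the start of the record. ORF3a is followed in the same orientation by E. coli thioredoxin (trxA) and a 6xHis tag. This fits the catalogue description of a C-terminal, backbone-encoded TRX fusion removable at a TEV protease site, although the TEV site itself is not annotated and the His tag is not mentioned in the catalogue fields. An SV40 polyadenylation signal lies downstream. The cassette is flanked by 5' and 3' β-globin insulator elements together with T7 and rrnG terminators and a synthetic poly(A) signal, which serve to isolate the unit from neighbouring transcription.

ORF3a is a viroporin implicated in lysosomal virion egress and in blocking autophagosome–lysosome fusion. The construct suits transient expression or hygromycin-selected stable expression, with affinity purification or detection of the tagged protein.
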