Features (pLannotate 1.2.2; 21 found; start..end, strand, type, name):
      5..829     +  CDS            AP3A_SARS2: Experimental evidence at protein level: Swiss-Prot protein existence level 1. Plays a role in virus egress via lysosomal trafficking (PubMed:33157038, PubMed:33422265). Forms homotetrameric ion channels (viroporin) localized at endosomes and lysosomes, that may induce deacidification of lysosomes thereby allowing safe virion egress through lysosomal trafficking (By similarity) (PubMed:33157038, PubMed:33422265). Also blocks formation of autolysosomes through binding and sequestering host TMUB1/HOPS on late endosomes. This prevents fusion of autophagosomes with lysosomes, disrupting autophagy a
    851..1177    +  CDS            trxA: THIO_ECO57 - Experimental evidence at protein level: Swiss-Prot protein existence level 1. Participates in various redox reactions through the reversible oxidation of its active center dithiol to a disulfide and catalyzes dithiol-disulfide exchange reactions. From Escherichia coli O157:H7.
   1199..1216    +  CDS            6xHis: 6xHis affinity tag
   1309..1430    -  polyA_signal   SV40 poly(A) signal: SV40 polyadenylation signal
   1453..1522    -  CDS            large T antigen (fragment): large T antigen from SV40 (simian virus 40)
   1545..1591    +  terminator     T7 terminator: transcription terminator for bacteriophage T7 RNA polymerase
   1621..1757    +  terminator     rrnG terminator: transcription terminator from the E. coli ribosomal RNA rrnG operon (Albrechtsen et al., 1991)
   1802..1873    +  misc_feature   3' β-globin insulator: insulator downstream of the human β-globin locus (Farrell et al., 2002)
   2099..2687    -  rep_origin     ori: high-copy-number ColE1/pMB1/pBR322/pUC origin of replication
   2859..2923    -  CDS            bla(M) (fragment): β-lactamase lacking the signal sequence; bla(M); allows cytosolic expression of β-lactamase
   3187..4396    +  promoter       UbC promoter: human ubiquitin C promoter
   4406..5427    +  CDS            HygR (fragment): hygromycin B phosphotransferase confers resistance to hygromycin
   5455..5503    +  polyA_signal   poly(A) signal: synthetic polyadenylation signal
   5769..6629    +  CDS            AmpR: β-lactamase; bla; confers resistance to ampicillin, carbenicillin, and related antibiotics
   6642..6778    +  terminator     rrnG terminator: transcription terminator from the E. coli ribosomal RNA rrnG operon (Albrechtsen et al., 1991)
   6923..6994    +  misc_feature   5' β-globin insulator: insulator upstream of the human β-globin locus (Farrell et al., 2002)
   6999..7045    -  terminator     T7 terminator: transcription terminator for bacteriophage T7 RNA polymerase
   7063..7111    -  polyA_signal   poly(A) signal: synthetic polyadenylation signal
   7192..7495    +  enhancer       CMV enhancer: human cytomegalovirus immediate early enhancer
   7568..7585    -  promoter       CMV promoter (fragment): human cytomegalovirus (CMV) immediate early promoter
   7648..7699    +  promoter       CMVd2 promoter: truncated human cytomegalovirus (CMV) immediate early promoter that yields moderately reduced expression relative to the full-length promoter
>Addgene plasmid #152948 | pGBW-m4133785 | depositor full sequence | sequence record 295960 | Full Sequence
CACCATGGATTTGTTTATGAGAATCTTCACAATTGGAACTGTAACTTTGAAGCAAGGTGAAATCAAGGAT
GCTACTCCTTCAGATTTTGTTCGCGCTACTGCAACGATACCGATACAAGCCTCACTCCCTTTCGGATGGC
TTATTGTTGGCGTTGCACTTCTTGCTGTTTTTCAGAGCGCTTCCAAAATCATAACCCTCAAAAAGAGATG
GCAACTAGCACTCTCCAAGGGTGTTCACTTTGTTTGCAACTTGCTGTTGTTGTTTGTAACAGTTTACTCA
CACCTTTTGCTCGTTGCTGCTGGCCTTGAAGCCCCTTTTCTCTATCTTTATGCTTTAGTCTACTTCTTGC
AGAGTATAAACTTTGTAAGAATAATAATGAGGCTTTGGCTTTGCTGGAAATGCCGTTCCAAAAACCCATT
ACTTTATGATGCCAACTATTTTCTTTGCTGGCATACTAATTGTTACGACTATTGTATACCTTACAATAGT
GTAACTTCTTCAATTGTCATTACTTCAGGTGATGGCACAACAAGTCCTATTTCTGAACATGACTACCAGA
TTGGTGGTTATACTGAAAAATGGGAATCTGGAGTAAAAGACTGTGTTGTATTACACAGTTACTTCACTTC
AGACTATTACCAGCTGTACTCAACTCAATTGAGTACAGACACTGGTGTTGAACATGTTACCTTCTTCATC
TACAATAAAATTGTTGATGAGCCTGAAGAACATGTCCAAATTCACACAATCGACGGTTCATCCGGAGTTG
TTAATCCAGTAATGGAACCAATTTATGATGAACCGACGACGACTACTAGCGTGCCTTTGGAAAACCTTTA
CTTTCAGTCGATGAGTGACAAAATCATTCATCTAACCGATGACTCCTTTGATACAGACGTGTTGAAGGCC
GATGGTGCGATACTGGTAGATTTCTGGGCTGAATGGTGTGGCCCGTGCAAGATGATCGCACCCATTCTGG
ACGAGATCGCCGACGAGTATCAAGGAAAATTAACTGTCGCTAAGCTTAATATAGATCAGAACCCAGGGAC
GGCACCTAAATACGGCATCAGGGGAATACCTACCCTCCTGCTCTTTAAGAATGGGGAAGTTGCCGCGACA
AAAGTGGGAGCCCTGTCTAAGGGCCAGCTAAAAGAGTTCTTGGACGCTAACCTGGCAGGTTCAGGCTCGG
GGCACATGCACCATCACCATCACCATAGCAGCGGGCTCGTGCCACGCGGCTAAGGATCCGCAGGCCTCTG
CTAGCTTGACTGACTGAGATACAGCGTACCTTCAGCTCACAGACATGATAAGATACATTGATGAGTTTGG
ACAAACCACAACTAGAATGCAGTGAAAAAAATGCTTTATTTGTGAAATTTGTGATGCTATTGCTTTATTT
GTAACCATTATAAGCTGCAATAAACAAGTTAACAACAACAATTGCATTCATTTTATGTTTCAGGTTCAGG
GGGAGGTGTGGGAGGTTTTTTAAAGCAAGTAAAACCTCTACAAATGTGGTATTGGCCCATCTCTATCGGT
ATCGTAGCATAACCCCTTGGGGCCTCTAAACGGGTCTTGAGGGGTTTTTTGTGCCCCTCGGGCCGGATTG
CTATCTACCGGCATTGGCGCAGAAAAAAATGCCTGATGCGACGCTGCGCGTCTTATACTCCCACATATGC
CAGATTCAGCAACGGATACGGCTTCCCCAACTTGCCCACTTCCATACGTGTCCTCCTTACCAGAAATTTA
TCCTTAAGGTCGTCAGCTATCCTGCAGGCGATCTCTCGATTTCGATCAAGACATTCCTTTAATGGTCTTT
TCTGGACACCACTAGGGGTCAGAAGTAGTTCATCAAACTTTCTTCCCTCCCTAATCTCATTGGTTACCTT
GGGCTATCGAAACTTAATTAACCAGTCAAGTCAGCTACTTGGCGAGATCGACTTGTCTGGGTTTCGACTA
CGCTCAGAATTGCGTCAGTCAAGTTCGATCTGGTCCTTGCTATTGCACCCGTTCTCCGATTACGAGTTTC
ATTTAAATCATGTGAGCAAAAGGCCAGCAAAAGGCCAGGAACCGTAAAAAGGCCGCGTTGCTGGCGTTTT
TCCATAGGCTCCGCCCCCCTGACGAGCATCACAAAAATCGACGCTCAAGTCAGAGGTGGCGAAACCCGAC
AGGACTATAAAGATACCAGGCGTTTCCCCCTGGAAGCTCCCTCGTGCGCTCTCCTGTTCCGACCCTGCCG
CTTACCGGATACCTGTCCGCCTTTCTCCCTTCGGGAAGCGTGGCGCTTTCTCATAGCTCACGCTGTAGGT
ATCTCAGTTCGGTGTAGGTCGTTCGCTCCAAGCTGGGCTGTGTGCACGAACCCCCCGTTCAGCCCGACCG
CTGCGCCTTATCCGGTAACTATCGTCTTGAGTCCAACCCGGTAAGACACGACTTATCGCCACTGGCAGCA
GCCACTGGTAACAGGATTAGCAGAGCGAGGTATGTAGGCGGTGCTACAGAGTTCTTGAAGTGGTGGCCTA
ACTACGGCTACACTAGAAGAACAGTATTTGGTATCTGCGCTCTGCTGAAGCCAGTTACCTTCGGAAAAAG
AGTTGGTAGCTCTTGATCCGGCAAACAAACCACCGCTGGTAGCGGTGGTTTTTTTGTTTGCAAGCAGCAG
ATTACGCGCAGAAAAAAAGGATCTCAAGAAGATCCTTTGATCTTTTCTACGGGGTCTGACGCTCAGTGGA
ACGAAAACTCACGTTAAGGGATTTTGGTCATGAGATTATCAAAAAGGATCTTCACCTAGATCCTTTTAAA
TTAAAAATGAAGTTTTAAATCAATCTAAAGTATATATGAGTAAACTTGGTCTGACAGTTACCAATGCTTA
ATCAGTGAGGCACCTATCTCAGCGATCTGTCTATTTCGTTCATCCATAGTTGCATTTAAATTTCCGAACT
CTCCAAGGCCCTCGTCGGAAAATCTTCAAACCTTTCGTCCGATCCATCTTGCAGGCTACCTCTCGAACGA
ACTATCGCAAGTCTCTTGGCCGGCCTTGCGCCTTGGCTATTGCTTGGCAGCGCCTATCGCCAGGTATTAC
TCCAATCCCGAATATCCGAGATCGGGATCACCCGAGAGAAGTTCAACCTACATCCTCAATCCCGATCTAT
CCGAGATCCGAGGAATATCGAAATCGGGGCGCGCCTGGCCTCCGCGCCGGGTTTTGGCGCCTCCCGCGGG
CGCCCCCCTCGTCACGGCGAGCGCTGCCACGTCAGACGAAGGGCGCAGGAGCGTCCTGATCCTTCCGCCC
GGACGCTCAGGACAGCGGCCCGCTGCTCATAAGACTCGGCCTTAGAACCCCAGTATCAGCAGAAGGACAT
TTTAGGACGGGACTTGGGTGACTCTAGGGCACTGGTTTTCTTTCCAGAGAGCGGAACAGGCGAGGAAAAG
TAGTCCCTTCTCGGCGATTCTGCGGAGGGATCTCCGTGGGGCGGTGAACGCCGATGATTATATAAGGACG
CGCCGGGTGTGGCACAGCTAGTTCCGTCGCAGCCGGGATTTGGGTCGCGGTTCTTGTTTGTGGATCGCTG
TGATCGTCACTTGGTGAGTAGCGGGCTGCTGGGCTGGCCGGGGCTTTCGTGGCCGCCGGGCCGCTCGGTG
GGACGGAAGCGTGTGGAGAGACCGCCAAGGGCTGTAGTCTGGGTCCGCGAGCAAGGTTGCCCTGAACTGG
GGGTTGGGGGGAGCGCAGCAAAATGGCGGCTGTTCCCGAGTCTTGAATGGAAGACGCTTGTGAGGCGGGC
TGTGAGGTCGTTGAAACAAGGTGGGGGGCATGGTGGGCGGCAAGAACCCAAGGTCTTGAGCCCTTCGCTA
ATGCGGGAAAGCTCTTATTCGGGTGAGATGGGCTGGGCACCATCTGGGGACCCTGACGTGAAGTTTGTCA
CTGACTGGAGAACTCGGTTTGTCGTCTGTTGCGGGGGCGGCAGTTATGGCGGTGCCGTTGGGCAGTGCAC
CCGTACCTTTGGGAGCGCGCGCCCTCGTCGTGTCGTGACGTCACCCGTTCTGTTGGCTTATAATGCAGGG
TGGGGCCACCTGCCGGTAGGTGTGCGGTAGGCTTTTCTCCGTCGCAGGACGCAGGGTTCGGGCCTAGGGT
AGGCTCTCCTGAATCGACAGGCGCCGGACCTCTGGTGAGGGGAGGGATAAGTGAGGCGTCAGTTTCTTTG
GTCGGTTTTATGTACCTATCTTCTTAAGTAGCTGAAGCTCCGGTTTTGAACTATGCGCTCGGGGTTGGCG
AGTGTGTTTTGTGAAGTTTTTTAGGCACCTTTTGAAATGTAATCATTTGGGTCAATATGTAATTTTCAGT
GTTAGACTTGTAAATTGTCCGCTAAATTCTGGCCGTTTTTGGCTTTTTTGTTAGACAACATGGGTAAAAA
GCCTGAACTCACCGCGACGTCTGTCGAGAAGTTTCTGATCGAAAAGTTCGACAGCGTCTCCGACCTGATG
CAGCTCTCGGAGGGCGAAGAATCTCGTGCTTTCAGCTTCGATGTAGGAGGGCGTGGATATGTCCTGCGGG
TAAATAGCTGCGCCGATGGTTTCTACAAAGATCGTTATGTTTATCGGCACTTTGCATCCGCCGCGCTCCC
GATTCCGGAAGTGCTTGACATTGGGGAGTTCAGCGAGAGCCTGACCTATTGCATCTCCCGCCGTGCACAG
GGTGTCACGTTGCAAGACCTGCCTGAAACCGAACTGCCCGCTGTTCTGCAGCCGGTCGCGGAGGCAATGG
ATGCCATCGCTGCCGCCGATCTTAGCCAGACGAGCGGGTTCGGCCCATTCGGACCGCAAGGAATCGGTCA
ATACACTACATGGCGTGATTTCATATGCGCGATTGCTGATCCCCATGTGTATCACTGGCAAACTGTGATG
GACGACACCGTCAGTGCGTCCGTCGCGCAGGCTCTCGATGAGCTGATGCTTTGGGCCGAGGACTGCCCCG
AAGTCCGGCACCTCGTGCACGCGGATTTCGGCTCCAACAATGTCCTGACGGACAATGGCCGCATAACAGC
GGTCATTGACTGGAGCGAGGCGATGTTCGGGGATTCCCAATACGAGGTCGCCAACATCTTCTTCTGGAGG
CCGTGGTTGGCTTGTATGGAGCAGCAGACGCGCTACTTCGAGCGGAGGCATCCGGAGCTTGCAGGATCGC
CCCGGCTCCGGGCGTATATGCTCCGCATTGGTCTTGACCAACTCTATCAGAGCTTGGTTGACGGCAATTT
CGATGATGCAGCTTGGGCGCAGGGTCGATGCGACGCAATCGTCCGATCCGGAGCCGGGACTGTCGGGCGT
ACACAAATCGCCCGCAGAAGCGCCGCCGTCTGGACCGATGGCTGTGTAGAAGTACTCGCCGATAGTGGAA
ACCGACGCCCCAGCACTCGTCCGAGGGCAAAGGAATAAGCTAGTATGTAAGCCTAGTCTTAGATAATAAA
ATCGCTATCCATCGAAGATGGATGTGTGTTGGTTTTTTGTGTGTGTAACGCTAGGCGCGCCTGGTGTACC
GAGAACGATCCTCTCAGTGCGAGTCTCGACGATCCATATCGTTGCTTGGCAGTCAGCCAGTCGGAATCCA
GCTTGGGACCCAGGAAGTCCAATCGTCAGATATTGTACTCAAGCCTGGTCACGGCAGCGTACCGATCTGT
TTAAACCTAGATATTGATAGTCTGATCGGTCAACGTATAATCGAGTCCTAGCTTTTGCAAACATCTATCA
AGAGACAGGATCAGCAGGAGGCTTTCGCATGAGTATTCAACATTTCCGTGTCGCCCTTATTCCCTTTTTT
GCGGCATTTTGCCTTCCTGTTTTTGCTCACCCAGAAACGCTGGTGAAAGTAAAAGATGCTGAAGATCAGT
TGGGTGCGCGAGTGGGTTACATCGAACTGGATCTCAACAGCGGTAAGATCCTTGAGAGTTTTCGCCCCGA
AGAACGCTTTCCAATGATGAGCACTTTTAAAGTTCTGCTATGTGGCGCGGTATTATCCCGTATTGACGCC
GGGCAAGAGCAACTCGGTCGCCGCATACACTATTCTCAGAATGACTTGGTTGAGTATTCACCAGTCACAG
AAAAGCATCTTACGGATGGCATGACAGTAAGAGAATTATGCAGTGCTGCCATAACCATGAGTGATAACAC
TGCGGCCAACTTACTTCTGACAACGATTGGAGGACCGAAGGAGCTAACCGCTTTTTTGCACAACATGGGG
GATCATGTAACTCGCCTTGATCGTTGGGAACCGGAGCTGAATGAAGCCATACCAAACGACGAGCGTGACA
CCACGATGCCTGTAGCAATGGCAACAACCTTGCGTAAACTATTAACTGGCGAACTACTTACTCTAGCTTC
CCGGCAACAGTTGATAGACTGGATGGAGGCGGATAAAGTTGCAGGACCACTTCTGCGCTCGGCCCTTCCG
GCTGGCTGGTTTATTGCTGATAAATCTGGAGCCGGTGAGCGTGGGTCTCGCGGTATCATTGCAGCACTGG
GGCCAGATGGTAAGCCCTCCCGTATCGTAGTTATCTACACGACGGGGAGTCAGGCAACTATGGATGAACG
AAATAGACAGATCGCTGAGATAGGTGCCTCACTGATTAAGCATTGGTAACCGATTCTAGGTGCATTGGCG
CAGAAAAAAATGCCTGATGCGACGCTGCGCGTCTTATACTCCCACATATGCCAGATTCAGCAACGGATAC
GGCTTCCCCAACTTGCCCACTTCCATACGTGTCCTCCTTACCAGAAATTTATCCTTAAGATCGTTTAAAC
TCGACTCTGGCTCTATCGAATCTCCGTCGTTTCGAGCTTACGCGAACAGCCGTGGCGCTCATTTGCTCGT
CGGGCATCGAATCTCGTCAGCTATCGTCAGCTTACCTTTTTGGCAGCGATCGCGGCTCCCGACATCTTGG
ACCATTAGCTCCACAGGTATCTTCTTCCCTCTAGTGGTCATAACAGCAGCTTCAGCTACCTCTCAATTCA
AAAAACCCCTCAAGACCCGTTTAGAGGCCCCAAGGGGTTATGCTATCAATCGTTGCGTTACACACACAAA
AAACCAACACACATCCATCTTCGATGGATAGCGATTTTATTATCTAACTGCTGATCGAGTGTAGCCAGAT
CTAGTAATCAATTACGGGGTCATTAGTTCATAGCCCATATATGGAGTTCCGCGTTACATAACTTACGGTA
AATGGCCCGCCTGGCTGACCGCCCAACGACCCCCGCCCATTGACGTCAATAATGACGTATGTTCCCATAG
TAACGCCAATAGGGACTTTCCATTGACGTCAATGGGTGGAGTATTTACGGTAAACTGCCCACTTGGCAGT
ACATCAAGTGTATCATATGCCAAGTACGCCCCCTATTGACGTCAATGACGGTAAATGGCCCGCCTGGCAT
TATGCCCAGTACATGACCTTATGGGACTTTCCTACTTGGCAGTACATCTACGTATTAGTCATCGCTATTA
CCATGCTGATGCGGTTTTGGCAGTACATCAATGGGCGTGGATAGCGGTTTGACTCACGGGGATTTCCAAG
TCTCCACCCCATTGACGTCAATGGGAGTTTGTTTTGGCACCAAAATCAACGGGACTTTCCAAAATGTCGT
AACAACTCCGCCCCATTGACGCAAATGGGCGGTAGGCGTGTACGGTGGGAGGTCTATATAAGCAGAGCTG
GTTTAGTGAACCGTCAGATCAGATCTTTGTCGATCCTACCATCCACTCGACACACCCGCCAGCGGCCGC
